Addgene plasmid #41444: TAL-1AA2
Depositing lab: Veit Hornung. Depositing organization: Universitaetsklinikum Bonn. Publication: A ligation-independent cloning technique for high-throughput assembly of transcription activator-like effector genes. Schmid-Burgk JL, Schmidt T, Kaiser V, Honing K, Hornung V. Nat Biotechnol. 2012 Dec 16. doi: 10.1038/nbt.2460. PubMed 23242165.
Backbone
  Vector backbone: Custom backbone
  Backbone size w/o insert (bp): 2961
  Vector type: PCR Cloning Vector
Growth in bacteria
  Bacterial resistance: Ampicillin, 100 μg/mL
  Growth temperature: 37°C
  Growth strain: DH10B
  Copy number: High Copy
Gene/Insert
  Gene/Insert name: 1AA2
  Species: Synthetic
  Insert size (bp): 205
  Cloning method: Unknown
  Sequencing primers: 5′ M13_pUC_fwd; 3′ M13_pUC_rev
Terms and licenses: Academic/Nonprofit Terms; Industry Terms: Not Available to Industry
How to cite: TAL-1AA2 was a gift from Veit Hornung (Addgene plasmid # 41444 ; http://n2t.net/addgene:41444 ; RRID:Addgene_41444)
