[The description below was written by a language model from this plasmid's Addgene catalogue record.]
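Description:
TAL-1AA2 is a small bacterial cloning plasmid that carries one synthetic building block from a library made for assembling transcription activator-like effector (TALE) genes by ligation-independent cloning. The backbone is recorded only as a custom PCR cloning vector of about 2.96 kb. It is maintained at high copy number in E. coli under ampicillin selection. The record names no specific origin of replication. The use of standard M13/pUC forward and reverse primers to sequence across the insert suggests a pUC-style layout around the cloning site, but no feature table is provided to confirm this.

The insert, 1AA2, is a 205 bp synthetic fragment. That size is consistent with a short unit of TALE repeat coding sequence, roughly two repeats, and the name presumably encodes the fragment's position in the assembly scheme and its repeat composition. The record does not spell out this nomenclature, the base specificity of the unit, or the method used to clone it. No promoter, tag, reporter or expression element is listed, so the plasmid appears to be a storage and amplification template rather than an expression construct.

In the associated high-throughput assembly approach, library fragments such as this one are combined with others in a defined order through complementary single-stranded overhangs, without ligase. This builds full-length custom DNA-binding repeat arrays for designer TALE proteins such as TALE nucleases or transcriptional regulators. TAL-1AA2 is therefore meant to be used alongside the other members of its library rather than alone.
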