>Addgene plasmid #41444 | TAL-1AA2 | depositor partial sequence | sequence record 55313 | TAL-1AA2 sequence 205 bps
GAATGCAGACACCCGACCAAGTTGTGGCCATTGCCAGCAACATCGGAGGGAAACAAGCATTGGAGACTGT
CCAACGGCTCCTTCCCGTGTTGTGTCAAGCCCACGGTTTGACCCCTGCACAAGTGGTCGCCATCGCCTCC
AACATCGGCGGTAAGCAGGCCCTGGAAACAGTGCAACGGTTGCTCCCTGTCTTGTGTCTGCATTC
