>Addgene plasmid #41444 | TAL-1AA2 | addgene partial sequence | sequence record 55852 | M13_pUC_fwd
TCGAGCTCGGTACCTCGCGAATGCATCTAGATCCAAATGAATGCAGACACCCGACCAAGTTGTGGCCATT
GCCAGCAACATCGGAGGGAAACAAGCATTGGAGACTGTCCAACGGCTCCTTCCCGTGTTGTGTCAAGCCC
ACGGTTTGACCCCTGCACAAGTGGTCGCCATCGCCTCCAACATCGGCGGTAAGCAGGCCCTGGAAACAGT
GCAACGGTTGCTCCCTGTCTTGTGTCTGCATTCCCAAATATCGGATCCCGGGCCCGTCGACTGCAGAGGC
CTGCATGCAAGCTTGGCGTAATCATGGTCATAGCTGTTTCCTGTGTGAAATTGTTATCCGCTCACAATTC
CACACAACATACGAGCCGGAAGCATAAAGTGTAAAGCCTGGGGTGCCTAATGAGTGAGCTAACTCACATT
AATTGCGTTGCGCTCACTGCCCGCTTTCCAGTCGGGAAACCTGTCGTGCCAGCTGCATTAATGAATCGGC
CAACGCGCGGGGAGAGGCGGTTTGCGTATTGGGCGCTCTTCCGCTTCCTCGCTCACTGACTCGCTGCGCT
CGGTCGTTCGGCTGCGGCGAGCGGTATCAGCTCACTCAAAGGCGGTAATACGGTTATCCACAGAATCAGG
GGATAACGCAGGAAAGAACATGTGAGCAAAAGGCCAGCAAAAGGCCAGGAACCGTAAAAAGGCCGCGTTG
CTGGCGTTTTTCCATAGGCTCCGCCCCCCTGACGAGCATCACAAAAATCGACGCTCAAGTCAGAGGTGGC
GAAACCCGACAGGACTATAAAGATACCAGGCGTTTCCCCCTGGAAGCTCCCTCGTGCGCTCTCCTGTTCC
GACCCTGCCGCTTACCGGATACCTGTCCGCCTTTCTCC
